Addgene plasmid #192209: pCon-IFl_Con-IFr
Purpose: Consensus I-F CRISPR Leader and a CRISPR locus with two consensus I-F repeats, for integration assays.
Depositing lab: Blake Wiedenheft. Depositing organization: Montana State University. Publication: Structure reveals why genome folding is necessary for site-specific integration of foreign DNA into CRISPR arrays. Santiago-Frangos A, Henriques WS, Wiegand T, Gauvin CC, Buyukyoruk M, Graham AB, Wilkinson RA, Triem L, Neselu K, Eng ET, Lander GC, Wiedenheft B. Nat Struct Mol Biol. 2023 Nov;30(11):1675-1685. doi: 10.1038/s41594-023-01097-2. Epub 2023 Sep 14. PubMed 37710013.
Backbone
  Vector backbone: pUC57
  Total vector size (bp): 2973
  Vector type: Bacterial Expression
Growth in bacteria
  Bacterial resistance: Ampicillin, 100 μg/mL
  Growth temperature: 37°C
  Growth strain: DH5alpha
  Copy number: High Copy
Gene/Insert
  Gene/Insert name: Consensus I-F Leader and Consensus I-F Locus DNA
  Species: Synthetic
  Insert size (bp): 297
  Cloning method: Unknown
  Sequencing primers: 5′ CCCAGTCACGACGTTGTAAAACG; 3′ AGCGGATAACAATTTCACACAGG
Terms and licenses: Academic/Nonprofit Terms; Industry Terms: Not Available to Industry
Depositor comments: Please visit https://doi.org/10.1101/2023.05.26.542337 for bioRxiv preprint.
How to cite: pCon-IFl_Con-IFr was a gift from Blake Wiedenheft (Addgene plasmid # 192209 ; http://n2t.net/addgene:192209 ; RRID:Addgene_192209)
