[The description below was written by a language model from this plasmid's Addgene catalogue record and pLannotate feature annotations shown in this document.]
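Description:
pCon-IFl_Con-IFr is a small (2,973 bp) high-copy bacterial plasmid built on the pUC57 cloning backbone. It carries a synthetic DNA substrate rather than a protein-coding payload. It is maintained in E. coli through the ColE1/pUC-type origin of replication and selected with ampicillin via the β-lactamase (AmpR) gene and its native promoter. The remaining annotated backbone elements are typical pUC-family remnants. They include the lac promoter with its operator and CAP binding site, a lacZα fragment interrupted by the cloning region, and short fragments of lacI, rop and the pBR322 bom region, none of which appears to be functional.

The 297 bp synthetic insert sits within the lacZα/multiple cloning region and consists of a consensus type I-F CRISPR leader followed by a minimal CRISPR locus containing two consensus I-F repeats. The feature table identifies these as two 28 bp CRISPR direct-repeat elements in the same orientation, separated by a roughly 32 bp gap that corresponds to a single spacer. The leader itself is not annotated separately; given its name, it presumably lies upstream of the first repeat. Although the plasmid is catalogued as a bacterial expression vector, the record indicates no dedicated expression role for the insert.

The stated purpose is use in integration assays. In these assays the plasmid serves as the target DNA into which CRISPR adaptation machinery inserts new foreign-DNA spacers at the leader-proximal repeat. The associated study examined how folding of the leader DNA directs site-specific integration into CRISPR arrays. A consensus leader and consensus repeats provide a generalised I-F substrate for testing these sequence and structural requirements.
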