Features (pLannotate 1.2.2; 12 found; start..end, strand, type, name):
    137..236     +  misc_feature   bom (fragment): basis of mobility region from pBR322
    242..399     -  CDS            lacZα (fragment): LacZα fragment of β-galactosidase; lacZ fragment
    567..594     +  ncRNA          CRISPR-DR4: Accession: RF01317 - CRISPR RNA direct repeat element
    627..654     +  ncRNA          CRISPR-DR4: Accession: RF01317 - CRISPR RNA direct repeat element
    776..792     -  protein_bind   lac operator: The lac repressor binds to the lac operator to inhibit transcription in E. coli. This inhibition can be relieved by adding lactose or isopropyl-β-D-thiogalactopyranoside (IPTG). lac repressor encoded by lacI
    800..830     -  promoter       lac promoter: promoter for the E. coli lac operon
    845..866     -  protein_bind   CAP binding site: CAP binding activates transcription in the presence of cAMP. E. coli catabolite activator protein
    879..971     -  CDS            lacI (fragment): lac repressor; lacI; The lac repressor binds to the lac operator to inhibit transcription in E. coli. This inhibition can be relieved by adding lactose or isopropyl-β-D-thiogalactopyranoside (IPTG).
   1154..1742    -  rep_origin     ori: high-copy-number ColE1/pMB1/pBR322/pUC origin of replication
   1913..2773    -  CDS            AmpR: β-lactamase; bla; confers resistance to ampicillin, carbenicillin, and related antibiotics
   2774..2878    -  promoter       AmpR promoter: bla
   2973..35      +  CDS            rop (fragment) (across the origin): Rop protein, which maintains plasmids at low copy number; rop
>Addgene plasmid #192209 | pCon-IFl_Con-IFr | addgene full sequence | sequence record 381845 | Addgene NGS Result
TCGCGCGTTTCGGTGATGACGGTGAAAACCTCTGACACATGCAGCTCCCGGAGACGGTCACAGCTTGTCT
GTAAGCGGATGCCGGGAGCAGACAAGCCCGTCAGGGCGCGTCAGCGGGTGTTGGCGGGTGTCGGGGCTGG
CTTAACTATGCGGCATCAGAGCAGATTGTACTGAGAGTGCACCATATGCGGTGTGAAATACCGCACAGAT
GCGTAAGGAGAAAATACCGCATCAGGCGCCATTCGCCATTCAGGCTGCGCAACTGTTGGGAAGGGCGATC
GGTGCGGGCCTCTTCGCTATTACGCCAGCTGGCGAAAGGGGGATGTGCTGCAAGGCGATTAAGTTGGGTA
ACGCCAGGGTTTTCCCAGTCACGACGTTGTAAAACGACGGCCAGTGAATTCGAGCTCGGTACCTCGCGAA
TGCATCTAGATCCATGGACCCTTTTTTCGGACGATTTAAAAAACCCTTATAAATCAGCAAGTTACGAGAC
CTCGAAAAAAAAGGGTTTCTGGCGGGAAAAACTCAAAAAACGCTTCGAAATCAACCGGTTATAGGTTTTC
GGAGCTAGTTCACTGCCGTATAGGCAGCTTAGAAAATCAGCCGGACGTTGTAGTAGTCGAGCGCGGTGTT
CACTGCCGTATAGGCAGCTTAGAAAGCCGGGTGGTGACTTCTGGACGGCGTTCGTCAAGGATCCATCGGA
TCCCGGGCCCGTCGACTGCAGAGGCCTGCATGCAAGCTTGGCGTAATCATGGTCATAGCTGTTTCCTGTG
TGAAATTGTTATCCGCTCACAATTCCACACAACATACGAGCCGGAAGCATAAAGTGTAAAGCCTGGGGTG
CCTAATGAGTGAGCTAACTCACATTAATTGCGTTGCGCTCACTGCCCGCTTTCCAGTCGGGAAACCTGTC
GTGCCAGCTGCATTAATGAATCGGCCAACGCGCGGGGAGAGGCGGTTTGCGTATTGGGCGCTCTTCCGCT
TCCTCGCTCACTGACTCGCTGCGCTCGGTCGTTCGGCTGCGGCGAGCGGTATCAGCTCACTCAAAGGCGG
TAATACGGTTATCCACAGAATCAGGGGATAACGCAGGAAAGAACATGTGAGCAAAAGGCCAGCAAAAGGC
CAGGAACCGTAAAAAGGCCGCGTTGCTGGCGTTTTTCCATAGGCTCCGCCCCCCTGACGAGCATCACAAA
AATCGACGCTCAAGTCAGAGGTGGCGAAACCCGACAGGACTATAAAGATACCAGGCGTTTCCCCCTGGAA
GCTCCCTCGTGCGCTCTCCTGTTCCGACCCTGCCGCTTACCGGATACCTGTCCGCCTTTCTCCCTTCGGG
AAGCGTGGCGCTTTCTCATAGCTCACGCTGTAGGTATCTCAGTTCGGTGTAGGTCGTTCGCTCCAAGCTG
GGCTGTGTGCACGAACCCCCCGTTCAGCCCGACCGCTGCGCCTTATCCGGTAACTATCGTCTTGAGTCCA
ACCCGGTAAGACACGACTTATCGCCACTGGCAGCAGCCACTGGTAACAGGATTAGCAGAGCGAGGTATGT
AGGCGGTGCTACAGAGTTCTTGAAGTGGTGGCCTAACTACGGCTACACTAGAAGAACAGTATTTGGTATC
TGCGCTCTGCTGAAGCCAGTTACCTTCGGAAAAAGAGTTGGTAGCTCTTGATCCGGCAAACAAACCACCG
CTGGTAGCGGTGGTTTTTTTGTTTGCAAGCAGCAGATTACGCGCAGAAAAAAAGGATCTCAAGAAGATCC
TTTGATCTTTTCTACGGGGTCTGACGCTCAGTGGAACGAAAACTCACGTTAAGGGATTTTGGTCATGAGA
TTATCAAAAAGGATCTTCACCTAGATCCTTTTAAATTAAAAATGAAGTTTTAAATCAATCTAAAGTATAT
ATGAGTAAACTTGGTCTGACAGTTACCAATGCTTAATCAGTGAGGCACCTATCTCAGCGATCTGTCTATT
TCGTTCATCCATAGTTGCCTGACTCCCCGTCGTGTAGATAACTACGATACGGGAGGGCTTACCATCTGGC
CCCAGTGCTGCAATGATACCGCGAGACCCACGCTCACCGGCTCCAGATTTATCAGCAATAAACCAGCCAG
CCGGAAGGGCCGAGCGCAGAAGTGGTCCTGCAACTTTATCCGCCTCCATCCAGTCTATTAATTGTTGCCG
GGAAGCTAGAGTAAGTAGTTCGCCAGTTAATAGTTTGCGCAACGTTGTTGCCATTGCTACAGGCATCGTG
GTGTCACGCTCGTCGTTTGGTATGGCTTCATTCAGCTCCGGTTCCCAACGATCAAGGCGAGTTACATGAT
CCCCCATGTTGTGCAAAAAAGCGGTTAGCTCCTTCGGTCCTCCGATCGTTGTCAGAAGTAAGTTGGCCGC
AGTGTTATCACTCATGGTTATGGCAGCACTGCATAATTCTCTTACTGTCATGCCATCCGTAAGATGCTTT
TCTGTGACTGGTGAGTACTCAACCAAGTCATTCTGAGAATAGTGTATGCGGCGACCGAGTTGCTCTTGCC
CGGCGTCAATACGGGATAATACCGCGCCACATAGCAGAACTTTAAAAGTGCTCATCATTGGAAAACGTTC
TTCGGGGCGAAAACTCTCAAGGATCTTACCGCTGTTGAGATCCAGTTCGATGTAACCCACTCGTGCACCC
AACTGATCTTCAGCATCTTTTACTTTCACCAGCGTTTCTGGGTGAGCAAAAACAGGAAGGCAAAATGCCG
CAAAAAAGGGAATAAGGGCGACACGGAAATGTTGAATACTCATACTCTTCCTTTTTCAATATTATTGAAG
CATTTATCAGGGTTATTGTCTCATGAGCGGATACATATTTGAATGTATTTAGAAAAATAAACAAATAGGG
GTTCCGCGCACATTTCCCCGAAAAGTGCCACCTGACGTCTAAGAAACCATTATTATCATGACATTAACCT
ATAAAAATAGGCGTATCACGAGGCCCTTTCGTC
